Addgene plasmid #43949: pBMNZ-neo-Flag-TNFR1 L380A
Depositing lab: Martin Kluger. Depositing organization: Yale University. Publication: Targeting of tumor necrosis factor receptor 1 to low density plasma membrane domains in human endothelial cells. D'Alessio A, Kluger MS, Li JH, Al-Lamki R, Bradley JR, Pober JS. J Biol Chem. 2010 Jul 30;285(31):23868-79. doi: 10.1074/jbc.M110.122853. Epub 2010 May 28. PubMed 20511226.
Backbone
  Vector backbone: pBMN-Z-IN
  Backbone manufacturer: Nolan Lab
  Selectable markers: Neomycin (select with G418)
Growth in bacteria
  Bacterial resistance: Ampicillin, 100 μg/mL
  Growth temperature: 37°C
  Growth strain: DH5alpha
  Copy number: Unknown
Gene/Insert
  Gene/Insert name: Tumor Necrosis Factor Receptor 1 (alt name: TNFR1)
  Species: H. sapiens (human)
  Insert size (bp): 1374
  Mutation: L380A
  GenBank ID: NM_001065
  Entrez Gene: TNFRSF1A (a.k.a. CD120a, FPF, TBP1, TNF-R, TNF-R-I, TNF-R55, TNFAR, TNFR1, TNFR55, TNFR60, p55, p55-R, p60)
  Tag / fusion protein: Flag* (N terminal on insert)
Terms and licenses: Academic/Nonprofit Terms; Industry Terms: Not Available to Industry
Depositor comments: *The N-terminus not only has a Flag tag, but starting with methionine has a signal sequence that replaces the first 29 amino acids of the TNFR1 coding sequence: MGLSTVPDLLLPLVLLELLVGIYPSGVIG Downstream of the Flag tag, the coding sequence of this construct is a 100% match with the reference sequence NM_001065 except for the desirable L380A mutation that is already noted for this entry.
How to cite: pBMNZ-neo-Flag-TNFR1 L380A was a gift from Martin Kluger (Addgene plasmid # 43949 ; http://n2t.net/addgene:43949 ; RRID:Addgene_43949)
