[The description below was written by a language model from this plasmid's Addgene catalogue record.]
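Description:
pBMNZ-neo-Flag-TNFR1 L380A is a mammalian retroviral expression plasmid built on the pBMN-Z-IN backbone from the Nolan laboratory's pBMN series. It is propagated in E. coli under ampicillin selection, and it carries a neomycin resistance marker so that transduced or transfected mammalian cells can be selected with G418. pBMN vectors are generally Moloney murine leukemia virus-based constructs in which the LTR drives the insert, and the "IN" designation conventionally indicates an IRES-linked neo cassette. However, no feature table is provided, so the promoter, LTRs, packaging signal and the arrangement of the neo marker are not explicitly documented in this record.

The payload is a roughly 1.4 kb human TNFRSF1A (TNFR1, p55/CD120a) coding sequence carrying the point mutation L380A. The N-terminus has been re-engineered. According to the depositor, the open reading frame begins with a methionine and a signal sequence that takes the place of the first 29 residues of the TNFR1 coding sequence, followed by a Flag epitope. After signal peptide processing, the tag would therefore be expected to lie at the extracellular N-terminus of the receptor, where it can be used for detection or immunoprecipitation. Downstream of the Flag tag the sequence is reported to match the human reference transcript exactly, apart from the intended L380A substitution.

The associated study examined how TNFR1 is targeted to low-density plasma membrane domains in human endothelial cells. This suggests the construct was used for stable expression of a tagged mutant receptor, to compare its localization or behaviour with that of other receptor forms. The record does not state the specific functional consequence of the L380A change.
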