>Addgene plasmid #43949 | pBMNZ-neo-Flag-TNFR1 L380A | depositor partial sequence | sequence record 59653 | Insert sequence that replaces LacZ between BamH1 and Sal1 sites of pBMN-Z-I-neo
ATGAGGGCCTGGATCTTCTTTCTCCTTTGCCTGGCCGGGAGGGCTCTGGCAGCCCCACTAGCCGACTACA
AGGACGACGATGACAAGCTAGCCCTGGTCCCTCACCTAGGGGACAGGGAGAAGAGAGAT
[360 nt withheld, positions 130-489]
CAGAACACCGTGTGCACCTGCCATGCAGGTTTCTTTCTAAGAGAAAACGAGTGTGTCTCCTGTAGTAACT
GTAAGAAAAGCCTGGAGTGCACGAAGTTGTGCCTACCCCAGATTGAGAATGTTAAGGGCACTGAGGACTC
AGGCACCACAGTGCTGTTGCCCCTGGTCATTTTCTTTGGTCTTTGCCTTTTATCCCTCCTCTTCATTGGT
TTAATGTATCGCTACCAACGGTGGAAGTCCAAGCTCTACTCCATTGTTTGTGGGAAATCGACACCTGAAA
AAGAGGGGGAGCTTGAAGGAACTACTACTAAGCCCCTGGCCCCAAACCCAAGCTTCAGTCCCACTCCAGG
CTTCACCCCCACCCTGGGCTTCAGTCCCGTGCCCAGTTCCACCTTCACCTCCAGCTCCACCTATACCCCC
GGTGACTGTCCCAACTTTGCGGCTCCCCGCAGAGAGGTGGCACCACCCTATCAGGGGGCTGACCCCATCC
TTGCGACAGCCCTCGCCTCCGACCCCATCCCCAACCCCCTTCAGAAGTGGGAGGACAGCGCCCACAAGCC
ACAGAGCCTAGACACTGATGACCCCGCGACGCTGTACGCCGTGGTGGAGAACGTGCCCCCGTTGCGCTGG
AAGGAATTCGTGCGGCGCCTAGGGGCTAGCGACCACGAGATCGATCGGCTGGAGCTGCAGAACGGGCGCT
GCCTGCGCGAGGCGCAATACAGCATGCTGGCGACCTGGAGGCGGCGCACGCCGCGGCGCGAGGCCACGCT
GGAGCTGCTGGGACGCGTGCTCCGCGACATGGACCTGCTGGGCTGCCTGGAGGACATCGAGGAGGCGCTT
TGCGGCCCCGCCGCCCTCCCGCCCGCGCCCAGTCTTCTCAGATGA
