>Addgene plasmid #43949 | pBMNZ-neo-Flag-TNFR1 L380A | addgene partial sequence | sequence record 62339 | pBabe5 5'-CTTTATCCAGCCCTCAC-3'
ATGAGATCTTATATGGGGCACCCCCGCCCCTTGTAAACTTCCCTGACCCTGACATGACAAGAGTTTACTA
ACAGCCCCTTCTCTCCAAGCTCACTTACAGGCTCTCTACTTAGTCCAGCACGAAGTCTGGAGACCTCTGG
CGGCAGCCTACCAAGAACAACTGGACCGACCGGTGGTACCTCACCCTTACCGAGTCGGCGACACAGTGTG
GGTCCGCCGACACCAGACTAAGAACCTAGAACCTCGCTGGAAAGGACCTTACACAGTCCTGCTGACCACC
CCCACCGCCCTCAAAGTAGACGGCATCGCAGCTTGGATACACGCCGCCCACGTGAAGGCTGCCGACCCCG
GGGGTGGACCATCCTCTAGACTGCCGGATCCACTAGTAACGGCCGCCAGTGTGCTGGAATTCGCCCTTCA
TGAGGGCCTGGATCTTCTTTCTCCTTTGCCTGGCCGGGAGGGCTCTGGCAGCCCCACTAGCCGACTACAA
GGACGACGATGACAAGCTAGCCCTGGTCCCTCACCTAGGGGACAGGGAGAAGAGAGAT
[317 nt withheld, positions 549-865]
T
