>Addgene plasmid #43949 | pBMNZ-neo-Flag-TNFR1 L380A | addgene partial sequence | sequence record 62340 | pCDH-rev 5'-GCATTCCTTTGGCGAGAG-3'
CAGAGTGTAGAGAAGGGCCAGGTTTCCGGGCCCTCACATTGCCAAAAGACGGCAATATGGTGGAAAATAA
CCGGAATTGGTCGACTATCATCTGAGAAGACTGGGCGCGGGCGGGAGGGCGGCGGGGCCGCAAAGCGCCT
CCTCGATGTCCTCCAGGCAGCCCAGCAGGTCCATGTCGCGGAGCACGCGTCCCAGCAGCTCCAGCGTGGC
CTCGCGCCGCGGCGTGCGCCGCCTCCAGGTCGCCAGCATGCTGTATTGCGCCTCGCGCAGGCAGCGCCCG
TTCTGCAGCTCCAGCCGATCGATCTCGTGGTCGCTAGCCCCTAGGCGCCGCACGAATTCCTTCCAGCGCA
ACGGGGGCACGTTCTCCACCACGGCGTACAGCGTCGCGGGGTCATCAGTGTCTAGGCTCTGTGGCTTGTG
GGCGCTGTCCTCCCACTTCTGAAGGGGGTTGGGGATGGGGTCGGAGGCGAGGGCTGTCGCAAGGATGGGG
TCAGCCCCCTGATAGGGTGGTGCCACCTCTCTGCGGGGAGCCGCAAAGTTGGGACAGTCACCGGGGGTAT
AGGTGGAGCTGGAGGTGAAGGTGGAACTGGGCACGGGACTGAAGCCCAGGGTGGGGGTGAAGCCTGGAGT
GGGACTGAAGCTTGGGTTTGGGGCCAGGGGCTT
